>Addgene plasmid #32900 | Mef2D-shRNA | addgene partial sequence | sequence record 39880 | T7 5'-TAATACGACTCACTATAGGG-3'
CGCTCTAGACTAGTGGATCCCCCGGGCTGCAGGAATTCGAACGCTGACGTCATCAACCCGCTCCAAGGAA
TCGCGGGCCCAGTGTCACTAGGCGGGAACACCCAGCGCGCGTGCGCCCTGGCAGGAAGATGGCTGTGAGG
GACAGGGGAGTGGCGCCCTGCAATATTTGCATGTCGCTATGTGTTCTGGGAAATCACCATAAACGTGAAA
TGTCTTTGGATTTGGGAATCTTATAAGTTCTGTATGAGACCACAGATCCCCGTAGCTCTCTGGTCACTCC
TTCAAGAGAGGAGTGACCAGAGAGCTACTTTTTGGAAAAGCTTATCGATACCGTCGACCTCGAGGGGGGG
CCCGGTACCAGCTTTTGTTCCCTTTAGTGAGGGTTAATTTCGAGCTTGGCGTAATCATGGTCATAGCTGT
TTCCTGTGTGAAATTGTTATCCGCTCACAATTCCACACAACATACGAGCCGGAA
