[The description below was written by a language model from this plasmid's Addgene catalogue record.]
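Description:
Mef2D-shRNA is an RNA interference plasmid built on the pSuper backbone (OligoEngine; about 3.2 kb without insert), a small mammalian expression vector designed to produce short hairpin RNAs in transfected cells. It is propagated in E. coli as a high-copy plasmid under ampicillin selection. The record does not list a mammalian selection marker or any reporter, and no feature table is provided, so details beyond the catalogue fields cannot be confirmed.

The payload is a short hairpin targeting a 19-nucleotide site in rat (R. norvegicus) Mef2d, which encodes the MEF2D member of the myocyte enhancer factor 2 family of transcription factors. Expression is driven by the H1-RNA promoter, an RNA polymerase III promoter that yields small, precisely initiated transcripts without a poly(A) tail. The transcript folds into a stem-loop that is processed by the cellular RNAi machinery into an siRNA, directing degradation of the endogenous Mef2d mRNA. The hairpin was inserted by restriction cloning, although the specific sites used are not recorded.

The construct is intended for knockdown of MEF2D in rat cells. The associated publication concerns activity-dependent regulation of MEF2 transcription factors and their role in suppressing excitatory synapse number, which points to loss-of-function experiments in that setting. The depositor notes that it can be paired with a companion rat MEF2D expression plasmid in pcDNA3 carrying mutations that make it resistant to this shRNA. This allows rescue experiments that test whether a knockdown phenotype is specific to loss of MEF2D rather than an off-target effect.
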