Addgene plasmid #32900: Mef2D-shRNA
Depositing lab: Michael Greenberg. Depositing organization: Boston Children's Hospital. Publication: Activity-dependent regulation of MEF2 transcription factors suppresses excitatory synapse number. Flavell SW, Cowan CW, Kim TK, Greer PL, Lin Y, Paradis S, Griffith EC, Hu LS, Chen C, Greenberg ME. Science. 2006 Feb 17;311(5763):1008-12. 10.1126/science.1122511 PubMed 16484497.
Backbone
  Vector backbone: pSuper
  Backbone manufacturer: OligoEngine
  Backbone size w/o insert (bp): 3176
  Vector type: Mammalian Expression, RNAi
Growth in bacteria
  Bacterial resistance: Ampicillin, 100 μg/mL
  Growth temperature: 37°C
  Growth strain: DH5alpha
  Copy number: High Copy
Gene/Insert
  Gene/Insert name: Mef2d
  gRNA/shRNA sequence: 5’- GTAGCTCTCTGGTCACTCC -3’
  Species: R. norvegicus (rat)
  Entrez Gene: Mef2d
  Promoter: H1-RNA
  Cloning method: Restriction Enzyme; 5′ cloning site none (unknown if destroyed); 3′ cloning site none (unknown if destroyed)
  Sequencing primers: 5′ T7; 3′ M13 reverse
Terms and licenses: Academic/Nonprofit Terms; Industry Terms: Not Available to Industry
Depositor comments: Can be used in conjunction with pcDNA3-rMEF2D (Addgene #32902) which is mutated so as to not be targeted by this shRNA.
How to cite: Mef2D-shRNA was a gift from Michael Greenberg (Addgene plasmid # 32900 ; http://n2t.net/addgene:32900 ; RRID:Addgene_32900)
